>Addgene plasmid #62202 | pKSE401 | addgene partial sequence | sequence record 104429 | Spect-F 5'-cagcccgtcatacttgaagc-3'
CACCAAGGTAGTCGGCAAATAATGTCTAGCTAGAAATTCGTTCAAGCCGACGCCGCTTCGCGGCGCGGCT
TAACTCAAGCGTTAGATGCACTAAGCACATAATTGCTCACAGCCAAACTATCAGGTCAAGTCTGCTTTTA
TTATTTTTAAGCGTGCATAATAAGCCGGTCTCGGTTTTAGAGCTAGAAATAGCAAGTTAAAATAAGGCTA
GTCCGTTATCAACTTGAAAAAGTGGCACCGAGTCGGTGCTTTTTTTTGCAAAATTTTCCAGATCGATTTC
TTCTTCCTCTGTTCTTCGGCGTTCAATTTCTGGGGTTTTCTCTTCGTTTTCTGTAACTGAAACCTAAAAT
TTGACCTAAAAAAAATCTCAAATAATATGATTCAGTGGTTTTGTACTTTTCAGTTAGTTGAGTTTTGCAG
TTCCGATGAGATAAACCAATAAGCTTGCATGCCTGCAGGTCAACATGGTGGAGCACGACACACTTGTCTA
CTCCAAAAATATCAAAGATACAGTCTCAGAAGACCAAAGGGCAATTGAGACTTTTCAACAAAGGGTAATA
TCCGGAAACCTCCTCGGATTCCATTG
