>Addgene plasmid #62202 | pKSE401 | addgene partial sequence | sequence record 104581 | Neo-R 5'-GCCCAGTCATAGCCGAATAG-3'
AGATAGATTTGTAGAGAGAGACTGGTGATTTCAGCGTGTCCTCTCCAAATGAAATGAACTTCCTTATATA
GAGGAAGGGTCTTGCGAAGGATAGTGGGATTGTGCGTCATCCCTTACGTCAGTGGAGATATCACATCAAT
CCACTTGCTTTGAAGACGTGGTTGGAACGTCTTCTTTTTCCACGATGCTCCTCGTGGGTGGGGGTCCATC
TTTGGGACCACTGTCGGCAGAGGCATCTTGAACGATAGCCTTTCCTTTATCGCAATGATGGCATTTGTAG
GTGCCACCTTCCTTTTCTACTGTCCTTTTGATGAAGTGACAGATAGCTGGGCAATGGAATCCGAGGAGGT
TTCCCGATATTACCCTTTGTTGAAAAGTCTCAATAGCCCTTTGGTCTTCTGAGACTGTATCTTTGATATT
CTTGGAGTAGACGAGAGTGTCGTGCTCCACCATGTTCACATCAATCCACTTGCTTTGAAGACGTGGTTGG
AACGTCTTCTT
