>Addgene plasmid #62202 | pKSE401 | addgene partial sequence | sequence record 109080 | M13pUC-Rev 5'-AGCGGATAACAATTTCACACAGG-3'
ATCAATTGGCAAGTCATAAAATGCATTAAAAAATATTTTCATACTCAACTACAAATCCATGAGTATAACT
ATAATTATAAAGCAATGATTAGAATCTGACAAGGATTCTGGAAAATTACATAAAGGAAAGTTCATAAATG
TCTAAAACACAAGAGGACATACTTGTATTCAGTAACATTTGCAGCTTTTCTAGGTCTGAAAATATATTTG
TTGCCTAGTGAATAAGCATAATGGTACAACTACAAGTGTTTTACTCCTCATATTAACTTCGGTCATTAGA
GGCCACGATTTGACACATTTTTACTCAAAACAAAATGTTTGCATATCTCTTATAATTTCAAATTCAACAC
ACAACAAATAAGAGAAAAAACAAATAATATTAATTTGAGAATGAACAAAAGGACCATATCATTCATTAAC
TCTTCTCCATCCATTTCCATTTCACAGTTCGATAGCGAAAACCGAATAAAAAACACAGTAAATTACAAGC
ACAACAAATGGTACAAGAAAAACAGTTTTCCCAATGCCATAATACTCAAACTCAGTAGGATTCTGGTGTG
TGCGCAATGAAACTGATGCATTGAACTTGACGAACGTTGTCGAAACCGATGATACGAACGAAAGCTCTGA
GCTCACTTCTTCTTCTTCGCCTGCCCCGCCTTCTTCGTCGCCGCTGGCCGCTTGTCGCCCCCGAGCTGAG
ACAGGTCGATGCGCGTCTCGTAGAGGCCGGTAATCGACTGGTGGATGAGGGTCGCGTCCAGGACCTCCTT
AGTGCTTGTGTACCTCTTGCGATCGATAGTTGTGTCGAAGTACTTGAAAGCAGCAGGGGCGCCGA
