>Addgene plasmid #62202 | pKSE401 | addgene partial sequence | sequence record 111002 | hSpCas9-R1 5'-CGCTCGTGCTTCTTATCCTC-3'
AGAATCGTCAACCTTCGCCATCTCGTTGGAGAAAATCTCCTGCAGGTAGCAGATGCGATTCTTCCTGCGC
GTGTACCGCCTGCGGGCGGTGCGCTTGAGCCGCGTAGCCTCAGCCGTCTCGCCGCTGTCGAACAGGAGAG
CGCCAATGAGATTCTTCTTGATGGAATGCCGATCGGTGTTGCCCAGGACCTTGAACTTCTTTGAGGGCAC
CTTGTACTCGTCGGTGATCACGGCCCAGCCAACAGAGTTAGTCCCAATATCGAGGCCGATCGAGTACTTC
TTGTCAGCAGCTGGCACCCCGTGGATGCCAACCTTCCTCTTCTTCTTCGGAGCCATCTTGTCATCATCAT
CCTTGTAATCAATGTCGTGGTCCTTGTAATCCCCGTCGTGGTCCTTGTAATCCATCTAGATTACTCGAGT
ATCGTTCGTAAATGGTGAAAATTTTCAGAAAATTGCTTTTGCTTTAAAAGAAATGATTTAAATTGCTGCA
ATAGAAGTAGAATGCTTGATTGCTTGAGATTCGTTTGTTTTGTATATGTTGTGTTGAGGTCGAGGTCCTC
TCCAAATGAAATGAACTTCCTTATATAGAGGAAGGGTCTTGCGAAGGATAGTGGGATTGTGCGTCATCCC
TTACGTCAGTGGAGATATCACATCAATCCACTTGCTTTGAAGACGTGGTTGGAACGTCTTCTTTTTCCAC
GATGCTCCTCGTGGGTGGGGGTCCATCTTTGGGACCACTGTCGGCAGAGGCATCTTCAACGATGGCCTTT
CCTTTATCGCAATGATGGCATTTGTAGGAGCCACCTTCCTTTTCCACTATCTTCACAATAAAGTGACAGA
TAGCTGGGCAATGGAATCCGAGGAGGTTTCCGGATATTACCCTT
