[The description below was written by a language model from this plasmid's Addgene catalogue record.]
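Description:
pKSE401 is a plant binary vector built on a pCambia backbone and designed for CRISPR/Cas9 genome editing and gene regulation in plants. As a binary vector it is the type of plasmid normally delivered through Agrobacterium-mediated T-DNA transfer, although the record does not list the T-DNA borders, origins of replication or other backbone features individually. It is maintained in E. coli as a high-copy plasmid under kanamycin selection, and it carries a neomycin-type selectable marker for the plant side, so that transformed tissue can be selected with kanamycin or G418.

The payload consists of two expression units. The first is a guide RNA cassette in which the Arabidopsis U6-26 promoter, an RNA polymerase III promoter suited to producing short, precisely initiated transcripts, drives a synthetic gRNA scaffold into which the user inserts a target-specific spacer sequence. The exact cloning method is not stated in the record. The second unit uses the 35S promoter, a strong constitutive promoter in plants, to express zCas9, a maize codon-optimised version of the Streptococcus pyogenes Cas9 nuclease. The protein carries an N-terminal 3×FLAG epitope for immunodetection and nuclear localisation signals at both the N and C termini to direct it to the nucleus, where it pairs with the guide RNA to cleave the chosen genomic site.

With both components on a single T-DNA vector, one transformation provides everything needed for targeted mutagenesis. The plasmid belongs to a toolkit developed for multiplex genome editing in plants. No feature table was supplied, so terminators and element order cannot be described.
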