Addgene plasmid #62202: pKSE401
Purpose: CRISPR/Cas based plant genome editing and gene regulation; expresses 3×FLAG-NLS-zCas9-NLS, gRNA scaffold for insertion of target sequence (AtU6-26 promoter), Kan resistance
Depositing lab: Qi-Jun Chen. Depositing organization: China Agricultural University. Publication: A CRISPR/Cas9 toolkit for multiplex genome editing in plants. Xing HL, Dong L, Wang ZP, Zhang HY, Han CY, Liu B, Wang XC, Chen QJ. BMC Plant Biol. 2014 Nov 29;14(1):327. 10.1186/s12870-014-0327-y PubMed 25432517.
Backbone
  Vector backbone: pCambia
  Backbone size w/o insert (bp): 6500
  Vector type: Plant Expression ; plant binary vector
  Selectable markers: Neomycin (select with G418)
Growth in bacteria
  Bacterial resistance: Kanamycin, 50 μg/mL
  Growth temperature: 37°C
  Growth strain: DH5alpha
  Copy number: High Copy
Gene/Insert 1
  Gene/Insert name: gRNA scaffold
  Species: Synthetic
  Promoter: AtU6-26p
  Cloning method: Unknown
  Sequencing primers: 5′ Spect-F
Gene/Insert 2
  Gene/Insert name: zCas9
  Species: S. pyogenes
  Mutation: maize codon optimized
  Promoter: 35S
  Tag / fusion protein: 3x FLAG (N terminal on insert); NLS (N terminal on insert); NLS (C terminal on insert)
  Cloning method: Unknown
  Sequencing primers: 5′ 35 S promoter
Terms and licenses: Academic/Nonprofit Terms; Industry Terms: Not Available to Industry
How to cite: pKSE401 was a gift from Qi-Jun Chen (Addgene plasmid # 62202 ; http://n2t.net/addgene:62202 ; RRID:Addgene_62202)
