LOCUS       Exported 16437 bp ds-DNA circular SYN 12-MAY-2021
DEFINITION  CRISPR/Cas based plant genome editing and gene regulation; expresses
            3×FLAG-NLS-zCas9-NLS, gRNA scaffold for insertion of target sequence
            (AtU6-26 promoter), Kan resistance.
ACCESSION   .
VERSION     .
KEYWORDS    pKSE401
SOURCE      synthetic DNA construct
  ORGANISM  synthetic DNA construct
REFERENCE   1 (bases 1 to 16437)
  AUTHORS   Xing HL, Dong L, Wang ZP, Zhang HY, Han CY, Liu B, Wang XC, Chen QJ
  TITLE     A CRISPR/Cas9 toolkit for multiplex genome editing in plants.
  JOURNAL   BMC Plant Biol. 2014 Nov 29;14(1):327.
  PUBMED    25432517
REFERENCE   2 (bases 1 to 16437)
  AUTHORS   .
  TITLE     Direct Submission
  JOURNAL   Exported May 12, 2021 from SnapGene Server 1.1.58
            http://www.snapgene.com
FEATURES             Location/Qualifiers
     source          1..16437
                     /organism="synthetic DNA construct"
                     /mol_type="other DNA"
     misc_feature    21..45
                     /label=RB T-DNA repeat
                     /note="right border repeat from nopaline C58 T-DNA"
     primer_bind     233..255
                     /label=M13/pUC Forward
                     /note="In lacZ gene"
     primer_bind     247..264
                     /label=M13 Forward
                     /note="In lacZ gene. Also called M13-F20 or M13 (-21)
                     Forward"
     primer_bind     248..264
                     /label=M13 fwd
                     /note="common sequencing primer, one of multiple similar
                     variants"
     CDS             977..1768
                     /codon_start=1
                     /gene="aadA"
                     /product="aminoglycoside adenylyltransferase (Murphy,
                     1985)"
                     /label=SmR
                     /note="confers resistance to spectinomycin and
                     streptomycin"
                     /translation="MGEAVIAEVSTQLSEVVGVIERHLEPTLLAVHLYGSAVDGGLKPH
                     SDIDLLVTVTVRLDETTRRALINDLLETSASPGESEILRAVEVTIVVHDDIIPWRYPAK
                     RELQFGEWQRNDILAGIFEPATIDIDLAILLTKAREHSVALVGPAAEELFDPVPEQDLF
                     EALNETLTLWNSPPDWAGDERNVVLTLSRIWYSAVTGKIAPKDVAADWAMERLPAQYQP
                     VILEARQAYLGQEEDRLASRADQLEEFVHYVKGEITKVVGK"
     misc_RNA        1920..1995
                     /label=gRNA scaffold
                     /note="guide RNA scaffold for the Streptococcus pyogenes
                     CRISPR/Cas9 system"
     promoter        2609..2953
                     /label=CaMV 35S promoter
                     /note="strong constitutive promoter from cauliflower mosaic
                     virus"
     CDS             3106..3171
                     /codon_start=1
                     /product="three tandem FLAG(R) epitope tags, followed by an
                     enterokinase cleavage site"
                     /label=3xFLAG
                     /translation="DYKDHDGDYKDHDIDYKDDDDK"
     CDS             3178..3198
                     /codon_start=1
                     /product="nuclear localization signal of SV40 (simian virus
                     40) large T antigen"
                     /label=SV40 NLS
                     /translation="PKKKRKV"
     CDS             3223..7323
                     /codon_start=1
                     /product="Cas9 (Csn1) endonuclease from the Streptococcus
                     pyogenes Type II CRISPR/Cas system"
                     /label=Cas9
                     /note="generates RNA-guided double strand breaks in DNA"
                     /translation="DKKYSIGLDIGTNSVGWAVITDEYKVPSKKFKVLGNTDRHSIKKN
                     LIGALLFDSGETAEATRLKRTARRRYTRRKNRICYLQEIFSNEMAKVDDSFFHRLEESF
                     LVEEDKKHERHPIFGNIVDEVAYHEKYPTIYHLRKKLVDSTDKADLRLIYLALAHMIKF
                     RGHFLIEGDLNPDNSDVDKLFIQLVQTYNQLFEENPINASGVDAKAILSARLSKSRRLE
                     NLIAQLPGEKKNGLFGNLIALSLGLTPNFKSNFDLAEDAKLQLSKDTYDDDLDNLLAQI
                     GDQYADLFLAAKNLSDAILLSDILRVNTEITKAPLSASMIKRYDEHHQDLTLLKALVRQ
                     QLPEKYKEIFFDQSKNGYAGYIDGGASQEEFYKFIKPILEKMDGTEELLVKLNREDLLR
                     KQRTFDNGSIPHQIHLGELHAILRRQEDFYPFLKDNREKIEKILTFRIPYYVGPLARGN
                     SRFAWMTRKSEETITPWNFEEVVDKGASAQSFIERMTNFDKNLPNEKVLPKHSLLYEYF
                     TVYNELTKVKYVTEGMRKPAFLSGEQKKAIVDLLFKTNRKVTVKQLKEDYFKKIECFDS
                     VEISGVEDRFNASLGTYHDLLKIIKDKDFLDNEENEDILEDIVLTLTLFEDREMIEERL
                     KTYAHLFDDKVMKQLKRRRYTGWGRLSRKLINGIRDKQSGKTILDFLKSDGFANRNFMQ
                     LIHDDSLTFKEDIQKAQVSGQGDSLHEHIANLAGSPAIKKGILQTVKVVDELVKVMGRH
                     KPENIVIEMARENQTTQKGQKNSRERMKRIEEGIKELGSQILKEHPVENTQLQNEKLYL
                     YYLQNGRDMYVDQELDINRLSDYDVDHIVPQSFLKDDSIDNKVLTRSDKNRGKSDNVPS
                     EEVVKKMKNYWRQLLNAKLITQRKFDNLTKAERGGLSELDKAGFIKRQLVETRQITKHV
                     AQILDSRMNTKYDENDKLIREVKVITLKSKLVSDFRKDFQFYKVREINNYHHAHDAYLN
                     AVVGTALIKKYPKLESEFVYGDYKVYDVRKMIAKSEQEIGKATAKYFFYSNIMNFFKTE
                     ITLANGEIRKRPLIETNGETGEIVWDKGRDFATVRKVLSMPQVNIVKKTEVQTGGFSKE
                     SILPKRNSDKLIARKKDWDPKKYGGFDSPTVAYSVLVVAKVEKGKSKKLKSVKELLGIT
                     IMERSSFEKNPIDFLEAKGYKEVKKDLIIKLPKYSLFELENGRKRMLASAGELQKGNEL
                     ALPSKYVNFLYLASHYEKLKGSPEDNEQKQLFVEQHKHYLDEIIEQISEFSKRVILADA
                     NLDKVLSAYNKHRDKPIREQAENIIHLFTLTNLGAPAAFKYFDTTIDRKRYTSTKEVLD
                     ATLIHQSITGLYETRIDLSQLGGD"
     RBS             7236..7244
                     /label=Shine-Dalgarno sequence
                     /note="full consensus sequence for ribosome-binding sites
                     upstream of start codons in E. coli; complementary to a
                     region in the 3' end of the 16S rRNA (Chen et al., 1994)"
     CDS             7324..7371
                     /codon_start=1
                     /product="bipartite nuclear localization signal from
                     nucleoplasmin"
                     /label=nucleoplasmin NLS
                     /translation="KRPAATKKAGQAKKKK"
     primer_bind     complement(8028..8044)
                     /label=M13 rev
                     /note="common sequencing primer, one of multiple similar
                     variants"
     primer_bind     complement(8028..8044)
                     /label=M13 Reverse
                     /note="In lacZ gene. Also called M13-rev"
     primer_bind     complement(8041..8063)
                     /label=M13/pUC Reverse
                     /note="In lacZ gene"
     protein_bind    8052..8068
                     /label=lac operator
                     /bound_moiety="lac repressor encoded by lacI"
                     /note="The lac repressor binds to the lac operator to
                     inhibit transcription in E. coli. This inhibition can be
                     relieved by adding lactose or
                     isopropyl-beta-D-thiogalactopyranoside (IPTG)."
     promoter        complement(8076..8106)
                     /label=lac promoter
                     /note="promoter for the E. coli lac operon"
     protein_bind    8121..8142
                     /label=CAP binding site
                     /bound_moiety="E. coli catabolite activator protein"
                     /note="CAP binding activates transcription in the presence
                     of cAMP."
     promoter        8333..9009
                     /label=CaMV 35S promoter (enhanced)
                     /note="cauliflower mosaic virus 35S promoter with a
                     duplicated enhancer region"
     CDS             9072..9869
                     /codon_start=1
                     /gene="aph(3')-II (or nptII)"
                     /product="aminoglycoside phosphotransferase from Tn5"
                     /label=NeoR/KanR
                     /note="confers resistance to neomycin, kanamycin, and G418
                     (Geneticin(R))"
                     /translation="MGIEQDGLHAGSPAAWVERLFGYDWAQQTIGCSDAAVFRLSAQGR
                     PVLFVKTDLSGALNELQDEAARLSWLATTGVPCAAVLDVVTEAGRDWLLLGEVPGQDLL
                     SSHLAPAEKVSIMADAMRRLHTLDPATCPFDHQAKHRIERARTRMEAGLVDQDDLDEEH
                     QGLAPAELFARLKARMPDGEDLVVTHGDACLPNIMVENGRFSGFIDCGRLGVADRYQDI
                     ALATRDIAEELGGEWADRFLVLYGIAAPDSQRIAFYRLLDEFF"
     primer_bind     complement(9129..9148)
                     /label=Neo-R
                     /note="Neomycin resistance gene, reverse primer"
     primer_bind     9739..9758
                     /label=Neo-F
                     /note="Neomycin resistance gene, forward primer"
     polyA_signal    9926..10100
                     /label=CaMV poly(A) signal
                     /note="cauliflower mosaic virus polyadenylation signal"
     misc_feature    10178..10202
                     /label=LB T-DNA repeat
                     /note="left border repeat from nopaline C58 T-DNA"
     CDS             10627..11421
                     /codon_start=1
                     /gene="aphA-3"
                     /product="aminoglycoside phosphotransferase"
                     /label=KanR
                     /note="confers resistance to kanamycin"
                     /translation="MAKMRISPELKKLIEKYRCVKDTEGMSPAKVYKLVGENENLYLKM
                     TDSRYKGTTYDVEREKDMMLWLEGKLPVPKVLHFERHDGWSNLLMSEADGVLCSEEYED
                     EQSPEKIIELYAECIRLFHSIDISDCPYTNSLDSRLAELDYLLNNDLADVDCENWEEDT
                     PFKDPRELYDFLKTEKPEEELVFSHGDLGDSNIFVKDGKVSGFIDLGRSGRADKWYDIA
                     FCVRSIREDIGEEQYVELFFDLLGIKPDWEKIKYYILLDELF"
     rep_origin      11508..12096
                     /direction=RIGHT
                     /label=ori
                     /note="high-copy-number ColE1/pMB1/pBR322/pUC origin of
                     replication"
     primer_bind     11997..12016
                     /label=pBR322ori-F
                     /note="pBR322 origin, forward primer"
     primer_bind     12250..12267
                     /label=L4440
                     /note="L4440 vector, forward primer"
     misc_feature    12282..12422
                     /label=bom
                     /note="basis of mobility region from pBR322"
     primer_bind     complement(12348..12367)
                     /label=pRS-marker
                     /note="pRS vectors, use to sequence yeast selectable
                     marker"
     primer_bind     12508..12530
                     /label=pGEX 3'
                     /note="pGEX vectors, reverse primer"
     rep_origin      12766..12960
                     /label=pVS1 oriV
                     /note="origin of replication for the Pseudomonas plasmid
                     pVS1 (Heeb et al., 2000)"
     CDS             complement(13026..14099)
                     /codon_start=1
                     /product="replication protein from the Pseudomonas plasmid
                     pVS1 (Heeb et al., 2000)"
                     /label=pVS1 RepA
                     /translation="MSGRKPSGPVQIGAALGDDLVEKLKAAQAAQRQRIEAEARPGESW
                     QAAADRIRKESRQPPAAGAPSIRKPPKGDEQPDFFVPMLYDVGTRDSRSIMDVAVFRLS
                     KRDRRAGEVIRYELPDGHVEVSAGPAGMASVWDYDLVLMAVSHLTESMNRYREGKGDKP
                     GRVFRPHVADVLKFCRRADGGKQKDDLVETCIRLNTTHVAMQRTKKAKNGRLVTVSEGE
                     ALISRYKIVKSETGRPEYIEIELADWMYREITEGKNPDVLTVHPDYFLIDPGIGRFLYR
                     LARRAAGKAEARWLFKTIYERSGSAGEFKKFCFTVRKLIGSNDLPEYDLKEEAGQAGPI
                     LVMRYRNLIEGEASAGS"
     CDS             complement(14528..15157)
                     /codon_start=1
                     /product="stability protein from the Pseudomonas plasmid
                     pVS1 (Heeb et al., 2000)"
                     /label=pVS1 StaA
                     /translation="MKVIAVLNQKGGSGKTTIATHLARALQLAGADVLLVDSDPQGSAR
                     DWAAVREDQPLTVVGIDRPTIDRDVKAIGRRDFVVIDGAPQAADLAVSAIKAADFVLIP
                     VQPSPYDIWATADLVELVKQRIEVTDGRLQAAFVVSRAIKGTRIGGEVAEALAGYELPI
                     LESRITQRVSYPGTAAAGTTVLESEPEGDAAREVQALAAEIKSKLI"
ORIGIN
        1 taaacgctct tttctcttag gtttacccgc caatatatcc tgtcaaacac tgatagttta
       61 aactgaaggc gggaaacgac aatctgatcc aagctcaagc tgctctagca ttcgccattc
      121 aggctgcgca actgttggga agggcgatcg gtgcgggcct cttcgctatt acgccagctg
      181 gcgaaagggg gatgtgctgc aaggcgatta agttgggtaa cgccagggtt ttcccagtca
      241 cgacgttgta aaacgacggc cagtgccaag cttcgacttg ccttccgcac aatacatcat
      301 ttcttcttag ctttttttct tcttcttcgt tcatacagtt tttttttgtt tatcagctta
      361 cattttcttg aaccgtagct ttcgttttct tctttttaac tttccattcg gagtttttgt
      421 atcttgtttc atagtttgtc ccaggattag aatgattagg catcgaacct tcaagaattt
      481 gattgaataa aacatcttca ttcttaagat atgaagataa tcttcaaaag gcccctggga
      541 atctgaaaga agagaagcag gcccatttat atgggaaaga acaatagtat ttcttatata
      601 ggcccattta agttgaaaac aatcttcaaa agtcccacat cgcttagata agaaaacgaa
      661 gctgagttta tatacagcta gagtcgaagt agtgattggg agaccaaccc agtggacata
      721 agcctgttcg gttcgtaagc tgtaatgcaa gtagcgtatg cgctcacgca actggtccag
      781 aaccttgacc gaacgcagcg gtggtaacgg cgcagtggcg gttttcatgg cttgttatga
      841 ctgttttttt ggggtacagt ctatgcctcg ggcatccaag cagcaagcgc gttacgccgt
      901 gggtcgatgt ttgatgttat ggagcagcaa cgatgttacg cagcagggca gtcgccctaa
      961 aacaaagtta aacatcatgg gggaagcggt gatcgccgaa gtatcgactc aactatcaga
     1021 ggtagttggc gtcatcgagc gccatctcga accgacgttg ctggccgtac atttgtacgg
     1081 ctccgcagtg gatggcggcc tgaagccaca cagtgatatt gatttgctgg ttacggtgac
     1141 cgtaaggctt gatgaaacaa cgcggcgagc tttgatcaac gaccttttgg aaacttcggc
     1201 ttcccctgga gagagcgaga ttctccgcgc tgtagaagtc accattgttg tgcacgacga
     1261 catcattccg tggcgttatc cagctaagcg cgaactgcaa tttggagaat ggcagcgcaa
     1321 tgacattctt gcaggtatct tcgagccagc cacgatcgac attgatctgg ctatcttgct
     1381 gacaaaagca agagaacata gcgttgcctt ggtaggtcca gcggcggagg aactctttga
     1441 tccggttcct gaacaggatc tatttgaggc gctaaatgaa accttaacgc tatggaactc
     1501 gccgcccgac tgggctggcg atgagcgaaa tgtagtgctt acgttgtccc gcatttggta
     1561 cagcgcagta accggcaaaa tcgcgccgaa ggatgtcgct gccgactggg caatggagcg
     1621 cctgccggcc cagtatcagc ccgtcatact tgaagctaga caggcttatc ttggacaaga
     1681 agaagatcgc ttggcctcgc gcgcagatca gttggaagaa tttgtccact acgtgaaagg
     1741 cgagatcacc aaggtagtcg gcaaataatg tctagctaga aattcgttca agccgacgcc
     1801 gcttcgcggc gcggcttaac tcaagcgtta gatgcactaa gcacataatt gctcacagcc
     1861 aaactatcag gtcaagtctg cttttattat ttttaagcgt gcataataag ccggtctcgg
     1921 ttttagagct agaaatagca agttaaaata aggctagtcc gttatcaact tgaaaaagtg
     1981 gcaccgagtc ggtgcttttt tttgcaaaat tttccagatc gatttcttct tcctctgttc
     2041 ttcggcgttc aatttctggg gttttctctt cgttttctgt aactgaaacc taaaatttga
     2101 cctaaaaaaa atctcaaata atatgattca gtggttttgt acttttcagt tagttgagtt
     2161 ttgcagttcc gatgagataa accaataagc ttgcatgcct gcaggtcaac atggtggagc
     2221 acgacacact tgtctactcc aaaaatatca aagatacagt ctcagaagac caaagggcaa
     2281 ttgagacttt tcaacaaagg gtaatatccg gaaacctcct cggattccat tgcccagcta
     2341 tctgtcactt tattgtgaag atagtggaaa aggaaggtgg ctcctacaaa tgccatcatt
     2401 gcgataaagg aaaggccatc gttgaagatg cctctgccga cagtggtccc aaagatggac
     2461 ccccacccac gaggagcatc gtggaaaaag aagacgttcc aaccacgtct tcaaagcaag
     2521 tggattgatg tgataacatg gtggagcacg acacacttgt ctactccaaa aatatcaaag
     2581 atacagtctc agaagaccaa agggcaattg agacttttca acaaagggta atatccggaa
     2641 acctcctcgg attccattgc ccagctatct gtcactttat tgtgaagata gtggaaaagg
     2701 aaggtggctc ctacaaatgc catcattgcg ataaaggaaa ggccatcgtt gaagatgcct
     2761 ctgccgacag tggtcccaaa gatggacccc cacccacgag gagcatcgtg gaaaaagaag
     2821 acgttccaac cacgtcttca aagcaagtgg attgatgtga tatctccact gacgtaaggg
     2881 atgacgcaca atcccactat ccttcgcaag acccttcctc tatataagga agttcatttc
     2941 atttggagag gacctcgacc tcaacacaac atatacaaaa caaacgaatc tcaagcaatc
     3001 aagcattcta cttctattgc agcaatttaa atcatttctt ttaaagcaaa agcaattttc
     3061 tgaaaatttt caccatttac gaacgatact cgagtaatct agatggatta caaggaccac
     3121 gacggggatt acaaggacca cgacattgat tacaaggatg atgatgacaa gatggctccg
     3181 aagaagaaga ggaaggttgg catccacggg gtgccagctg ctgacaagaa gtactcgatc
     3241 ggcctcgata ttgggactaa ctctgttggc tgggccgtga tcaccgacga gtacaaggtg
     3301 ccctcaaaga agttcaaggt cctgggcaac accgatcggc attccatcaa gaagaatctc
     3361 attggcgctc tcctgttcga cagcggcgag acggctgagg ctacgcggct caagcgcacc
     3421 gcccgcaggc ggtacacgcg caggaagaat cgcatctgct acctgcagga gattttctcc
     3481 aacgagatgg cgaaggttga cgattctttc ttccacaggc tggaggagtc attcctcgtg
     3541 gaggaggata agaagcacga gcggcatcca atcttcggca acattgtcga cgaggttgcc
     3601 taccacgaga agtaccctac gatctaccat ctgcggaaga agctcgtgga ctccacagat
     3661 aaggcggacc tccgcctgat ctacctcgct ctggcccaca tgattaagtt caggggccat
     3721 ttcctgatcg agggggatct caacccggac aatagcgatg ttgacaagct gttcatccag
     3781 ctcgtgcaga cgtacaacca gctcttcgag gagaacccca ttaatgcgtc aggcgtcgac
     3841 gcgaaggcta tcctgtccgc taggctctcg aagtctcggc gcctcgagaa cctgatcgcc
     3901 cagctgccgg gcgagaagaa gaacggcctg ttcgggaatc tcattgcgct cagcctgggg
     3961 ctcacgccca acttcaagtc gaatttcgat ctcgctgagg acgccaagct gcagctctcc
     4021 aaggacacat acgacgatga cctggataac ctcctggccc agatcggcga tcagtacgcg
     4081 gacctgttcc tcgctgccaa gaatctgtcg gacgccatcc tcctgtctga tattctcagg
     4141 gtgaacaccg agattacgaa ggctccgctc tcagcctcca tgatcaagcg ctacgacgag
     4201 caccatcagg atctgaccct cctgaaggcg ctggtcaggc agcagctccc cgagaagtac
     4261 aaggagatct tcttcgatca gtcgaagaac ggctacgctg ggtacattga cggcggggcc
     4321 tctcaggagg agttctacaa gttcatcaag ccgattctgg agaagatgga cggcacggag
     4381 gagctgctgg tgaagctcaa tcgcgaggac ctcctgagga agcagcggac attcgataac
     4441 ggcagcatcc cacaccagat tcatctcggg gagctgcacg ctatcctgag gaggcaggag
     4501 gacttctacc ctttcctcaa ggataaccgc gagaagatcg agaagattct gactttcagg
     4561 atcccgtact acgtcggccc actcgctagg ggcaactccc gcttcgcttg gatgacccgc
     4621 aagtcagagg agacgatcac gccgtggaac ttcgaggagg tggtcgacaa gggcgctagc
     4681 gctcagtcgt tcatcgagag gatgacgaat ttcgacaaga acctgccaaa tgagaaggtg
     4741 ctccctaagc actcgctcct gtacgagtac ttcacagtct acaacgagct gactaaggtg
     4801 aagtatgtga ccgagggcat gaggaagccg gctttcctgt ctggggagca gaagaaggcc
     4861 atcgtggacc tcctgttcaa gaccaaccgg aaggtcacgg ttaagcagct caaggaggac
     4921 tacttcaaga agattgagtg cttcgattcg gtcgagatct ctggcgttga ggaccgcttc
     4981 aacgcctccc tggggaccta ccacgatctc ctgaagatca ttaaggataa ggacttcctg
     5041 gacaacgagg agaatgagga tatcctcgag gacattgtgc tgacactcac tctgttcgag
     5101 gaccgggaga tgatcgagga gcgcctgaag acttacgccc atctcttcga tgacaaggtc
     5161 atgaagcagc tcaagaggag gaggtacacc ggctggggga ggctgagcag gaagctcatc
     5221 aacggcattc gggacaagca gtccgggaag acgatcctcg acttcctgaa gagcgatggc
     5281 ttcgcgaacc gcaatttcat gcagctgatt cacgatgaca gcctcacatt caaggaggat
     5341 atccagaagg ctcaggtgag cggccagggg gactcgctgc acgagcatat cgcgaacctc
     5401 gctggctcgc cagctatcaa gaaggggatt ctgcagaccg tgaaggttgt ggacgagctg
     5461 gtgaaggtca tgggcaggca caagcctgag aacatcgtca ttgagatggc ccgggagaat
     5521 cagaccacgc agaagggcca gaagaactca cgcgagagga tgaagaggat cgaggagggc
     5581 attaaggagc tggggtccca gatcctcaag gagcacccgg tggagaacac gcagctgcag
     5641 aatgagaagc tctacctgta ctacctccag aatggccgcg atatgtatgt ggaccaggag
     5701 ctggatatta acaggctcag cgattacgac gtcgatcata tcgttccaca gtcattcctg
     5761 aaggatgact ccattgacaa caaggtcctc accaggtcgg acaagaaccg gggcaagtct
     5821 gataatgttc cttcagagga ggtcgttaag aagatgaaga actactggcg ccagctcctg
     5881 aatgccaagc tgatcacgca gcggaagttc gataacctca caaaggctga gaggggcggg
     5941 ctctctgagc tggacaaggc gggcttcatc aagaggcagc tggtcgagac acggcagatc
     6001 actaagcacg ttgcgcagat tctcgactca cggatgaaca ctaagtacga tgagaatgac
     6061 aagctgatcc gcgaggtgaa ggtcatcacc ctgaagtcaa agctcgtctc cgacttcagg
     6121 aaggatttcc agttctacaa ggttcgggag atcaacaatt accaccatgc ccatgacgcg
     6181 tacctgaacg cggtggtcgg cacagctctg atcaagaagt acccaaagct cgagagcgag
     6241 ttcgtgtacg gggactacaa ggtttacgat gtgaggaaga tgatcgccaa gtcggagcag
     6301 gagattggca aggctaccgc caagtacttc ttctactcta acattatgaa tttcttcaag
     6361 acagagatca ctctggccaa tggcgagatc cggaagcgcc ccctcatcga gacgaacggc
     6421 gagacggggg agatcgtgtg ggacaagggc agggatttcg cgaccgtcag gaaggttctc
     6481 tccatgccac aagtgaatat cgtcaagaag acagaggtcc agactggcgg gttctctaag
     6541 gagtcaattc tgcctaagcg gaacagcgac aagctcatcg cccgcaagaa ggactgggat
     6601 ccgaagaagt acggcgggtt cgacagcccc actgtggcct actcggtcct ggttgtggcg
     6661 aaggttgaga agggcaagtc caagaagctc aagagcgtga aggagctgct ggggatcacg
     6721 attatggagc gctccagctt cgagaagaac ccgatcgatt tcctggaggc gaagggctac
     6781 aaggaggtga agaaggacct gatcattaag ctccccaagt actcactctt cgagctggag
     6841 aacggcagga agcggatgct ggcttccgct ggcgagctgc agaaggggaa cgagctggct
     6901 ctgccgtcca agtatgtgaa cttcctctac ctggcctccc actacgagaa gctcaagggc
     6961 agccccgagg acaacgagca gaagcagctg ttcgtcgagc agcacaagca ttacctcgac
     7021 gagatcattg agcagatttc cgagttctcc aagcgcgtga tcctggccga cgcgaatctg
     7081 gataaggtcc tctccgcgta caacaagcac cgcgacaagc caatcaggga gcaggctgag
     7141 aatatcattc atctcttcac cctgacgaac ctcggcgccc ctgctgcttt caagtacttc
     7201 gacacaacta tcgatcgcaa gaggtacaca agcactaagg aggtcctgga cgcgaccctc
     7261 atccaccagt cgattaccgg cctctacgag acgcgcatcg acctgtctca gctcgggggc
     7321 gacaagcggc cagcggcgac gaagaaggcg gggcaggcga agaagaagaa gtgagctcag
     7381 agctttcgtt cgtatcatcg gtttcgacaa cgttcgtcaa gttcaatgca tcagtttcat
     7441 tgcgcacaca ccagaatcct actgagtttg agtattatgg cattgggaaa actgtttttc
     7501 ttgtaccatt tgttgtgctt gtaatttact gtgtttttta ttcggttttc gctatcgaac
     7561 tgtgaaatgg aaatggatgg agaagagtta atgaatgata tggtcctttt gttcattctc
     7621 aaattaatat tatttgtttt ttctcttatt tgttgtgtgt tgaatttgaa attataagag
     7681 atatgcaaac attttgtttt gagtaaaaat gtgtcaaatc gtggcctcta atgaccgaag
     7741 ttaatatgag gagtaaaaca cttgtagttg taccattatg cttattcact aggcaacaaa
     7801 tatattttca gacctagaaa agctgcaaat gttactgaat acaagtatgt cctcttgtgt
     7861 tttagacatt tatgaacttt cctttatgta attttccaga atccttgtca gattctaatc
     7921 attgctttat aattatagtt atactcatgg atttgtagtt gagtatgaaa atatttttta
     7981 atgcatttta tgacttgcca attgattgac aacgaattcg taatcatgtc atagctgttt
     8041 cctgtgtgaa attgttatcc gctcacaatt ccacacaaca tacgagccgg aagcataaag
     8101 tgtaaagcct ggggtgccta atgagtgagc taactcacat taattgcgtt gcgctcactg
     8161 cccgctttcc agtcgggaaa cctgtcgtgc cagctgcatt aatgaatcgg ccaacgcgcg
     8221 gggagaggcg gtttgcgtat tggctagagc agcttgccaa catggtggag cacgacactc
     8281 tcgtctactc caagaatatc aaagatacag tctcagaaga ccaaagggct attgagactt
     8341 ttcaacaaag ggtaatatcg ggaaacctcc tcggattcca ttgcccagct atctgtcact
     8401 tcatcaaaag gacagtagaa aaggaaggtg gcacctacaa atgccatcat tgcgataaag
     8461 gaaaggctat cgttcaagat gcctctgccg acagtggtcc caaagatgga cccccaccca
     8521 cgaggagcat cgtggaaaaa gaagacgttc caaccacgtc ttcaaagcaa gtggattgat
     8581 gtgaacatgg tggagcacga cactctcgtc tactccaaga atatcaaaga tacagtctca
     8641 gaagaccaaa gggctattga gacttttcaa caaagggtaa tatcgggaaa cctcctcgga
     8701 ttccattgcc cagctatctg tcacttcatc aaaaggacag tagaaaagga aggtggcacc
     8761 tacaaatgcc atcattgcga taaaggaaag gctatcgttc aagatgcctc tgccgacagt
     8821 ggtcccaaag atggaccccc acccacgagg agcatcgtgg aaaaagaaga cgttccaacc
     8881 acgtcttcaa agcaagtgga ttgatgtgat atctccactg acgtaaggga tgacgcacaa
     8941 tcccactatc cttcgcaaga cccttcctct atataaggaa gttcatttca tttggagagg
     9001 acacgctgaa atcaccagtc tctctctaca aatctatctc tctcgagctt tcgcagatct
     9061 gtcgatcgac catggggatt gaacaagatg gattgcacgc aggttctccg gccgcttggg
     9121 tggagaggct attcggctat gactgggcac aacagacaat cggctgctct gatgccgccg
     9181 tgtttcggct gtcagcgcag gggcgcccgg ttctttttgt caagaccgac ctgtccggtg
     9241 ccctgaatga actccaggac gaggcagcgc ggctatcgtg gctggccacg acgggcgttc
     9301 cttgcgcagc tgtgctcgac gttgtcactg aagcgggaag ggactggctg ctattgggcg
     9361 aagtgccggg gcaggatctc ctgtcatctc accttgctcc tgccgagaaa gtatccatca
     9421 tggctgatgc aatgcggcgg ctgcatacgc ttgatccggc tacctgccca ttcgaccacc
     9481 aagcgaaaca tcgcatcgag cgagcacgta ctcggatgga agccggtctt gtcgatcagg
     9541 atgatctgga cgaagagcat caggggctcg cgccagccga actgttcgcc aggctcaagg
     9601 cgcgcatgcc cgacggcgag gatctcgtcg tgacacatgg cgatgcctgc ttgccgaata
     9661 tcatggtgga aaatggccgc ttttctggat tcatcgactg tggccggctg ggtgtggcgg
     9721 accgctatca ggacatagcg ttggctaccc gtgatattgc tgaagagctt ggcggcgaat
     9781 gggctgaccg cttcctcgtg ctttacggta tcgccgctcc cgattcgcag cgcatcgcct
     9841 tctatcgcct tcttgacgag ttcttctgag cgggactctg gggttcggat cgatcctcta
     9901 gctagagtcg atcgacaagc tcgagtttct ccataataat gtgtgagtag ttcccagata
     9961 agggaattag ggttcctata gggtttcgct catgtgttga gcatataaga aacccttagt
    10021 atgtatttgt atttgtaaaa tacttctatc aataaaattt ctaattccta aaaccaaaat
    10081 ccagtactaa aatccagatc ccccgaatta attcggcgtt aattcagtac attaaaaacg
    10141 tccgcaatgt gttattaagt tgtctaagcg tcaatttgtt tacaccacaa tatatcctgc
    10201 caccagccag ccaacagctc cccgaccggc agctcggcac aaaatcacca ctcgatacag
    10261 gcagcccatc agtccgggac ggcgtcagcg ggagagccgt tgtaaggcgg cagactttgc
    10321 tcatgttacc gatgctattc ggaagaacgg caactaagct gccgggtttg aaacacggat
    10381 gatctcgcgg agggtagcat gttgattgta acgatgacag agcgttgctg cctgtgatca
    10441 ccgcggtttc aaaatcggct ccgtcgatac tatgttatac gccaactttg aaaacaactt
    10501 tgaaaaagct gttttctggt atttaaggtt ttagaatgca aggaacagtg aattggagtt
    10561 cgtcttgtta taattagctt cttggggtat ctttaaatac tgtagaaaag aggaaggaaa
    10621 taataaatgg ctaaaatgag aatatcaccg gaattgaaaa aactgatcga aaaataccgc
    10681 tgcgtaaaag atacggaagg aatgtctcct gctaaggtat ataagctggt gggagaaaat
    10741 gaaaacctat atttaaaaat gacggacagc cggtataaag ggaccaccta tgatgtggaa
    10801 cgggaaaagg acatgatgct atggctggaa ggaaagctgc ctgttccaaa ggtcctgcac
    10861 tttgaacggc atgatggctg gagcaatctg ctcatgagtg aggccgatgg cgtcctttgc
    10921 tcggaagagt atgaagatga acaaagccct gaaaagatta tcgagctgta tgcggagtgc
    10981 atcaggctct ttcactccat cgacatatcg gattgtccct atacgaatag cttagacagc
    11041 cgcttagccg aattggatta cttactgaat aacgatctgg ccgatgtgga ttgcgaaaac
    11101 tgggaagaag acactccatt taaagatccg cgcgagctgt atgatttttt aaagacggaa
    11161 aagcccgaag aggaacttgt cttttcccac ggcgacctgg gagacagcaa catctttgtg
    11221 aaagatggca aagtaagtgg ctttattgat cttgggagaa gcggcagggc ggacaagtgg
    11281 tatgacattg ccttctgcgt ccggtcgatc agggaggata tcggggaaga acagtatgtc
    11341 gagctatttt ttgacttact ggggatcaag cctgattggg agaaaataaa atattatatt
    11401 ttactggatg aattgtttta gtacctagaa tgcatgacca aaatccctta acgtgagttt
    11461 tcgttccact gagcgtcaga ccccgtagaa aagatcaaag gatcttcttg agatcctttt
    11521 tttctgcgcg taatctgctg cttgcaaaca aaaaaaccac cgctaccagc ggtggtttgt
    11581 ttgccggatc aagagctacc aactcttttt ccgaaggtaa ctggcttcag cagagcgcag
    11641 ataccaaata ctgtccttct agtgtagccg tagttaggcc accacttcaa gaactctgta
    11701 gcaccgccta catacctcgc tctgctaatc ctgttaccag tggctgctgc cagtggcgat
    11761 aagtcgtgtc ttaccgggtt ggactcaaga cgatagttac cggataaggc gcagcggtcg
    11821 ggctgaacgg ggggttcgtg cacacagccc agcttggagc gaacgaccta caccgaactg
    11881 agatacctac agcgtgagct atgagaaagc gccacgcttc ccgaagggag aaaggcggac
    11941 aggtatccgg taagcggcag ggtcggaaca ggagagcgca cgagggagct tccaggggga
    12001 aacgcctggt atctttatag tcctgtcggg tttcgccacc tctgacttga gcgtcgattt
    12061 ttgtgatgct cgtcaggggg gcggagccta tggaaaaacg ccagcaacgc ggccttttta
    12121 cggttcctgg ccttttgctg gccttttgct cacatgttct ttcctgcgtt atcccctgat
    12181 tctgtggata accgtattac cgcctttgag tgagctgata ccgctcgccg cagccgaacg
    12241 accgagcgca gcgagtcagt gagcgaggaa gcggaagagc gcctgatgcg gtattttctc
    12301 cttacgcatc tgtgcggtat ttcacaccgc atatggtgca ctctcagtac aatctgctct
    12361 gatgccgcat agttaagcca gtatacactc cgctatcgct acgtgactgg gtcatggctg
    12421 cgccccgaca cccgccaaca cccgctgacg cgccctgacg ggcttgtctg ctcccggcat
    12481 ccgcttacag acaagctgtg accgtctccg ggagctgcat gtgtcagagg ttttcaccgt
    12541 catcaccgaa acgcgcgagg cagggtgcct tgatgtgggc gccggcggtc gagtggcgac
    12601 ggcgcggctt gtccgcgccc tggtagattg cctggccgta ggccagccat ttttgagcgg
    12661 ccagcggccg cgataggccg acgcgaagcg gcggggcgta gggagcgcag cgaccgaagg
    12721 gtaggcgctt tttgcagctc ttcggctgtg cgctggccag acagttatgc acaggccagg
    12781 cgggttttaa gagttttaat aagttttaaa gagttttagg cggaaaaatc gccttttttc
    12841 tcttttatat cagtcactta catgtgtgac cggttcccaa tgtacggctt tgggttccca
    12901 atgtacgggt tccggttccc aatgtacggc tttgggttcc caatgtacgt gctatccaca
    12961 ggaaacagac cttttcgacc tttttcccct gctagggcaa tttgccctag catctgctcc
    13021 gtacattagg aaccggcgga tgcttcgccc tcgatcaggt tgcggtagcg catgactagg
    13081 atcgggccag cctgccccgc ctcctccttc aaatcgtact ccggcaggtc atttgacccg
    13141 atcagcttgc gcacggtgaa acagaacttc ttgaactctc cggcgctgcc actgcgttcg
    13201 tagatcgtct tgaacaacca tctggcttct gccttgcctg cggcgcggcg tgccaggcgg
    13261 tagagaaaac ggccgatgcc gggatcgatc aaaaagtaat cggggtgaac cgtcagcacg
    13321 tccgggttct tgccttctgt gatctcgcgg tacatccaat cagctagctc gatctcgatg
    13381 tactccggcc gcccggtttc gctctttacg atcttgtagc ggctaatcaa ggcttcaccc
    13441 tcggataccg tcaccaggcg gccgttcttg gccttcttcg tacgctgcat ggcaacgtgc
    13501 gtggtgttta accgaatgca ggtttctacc aggtcgtctt tctgctttcc gccatcggct
    13561 cgccggcaga acttgagtac gtccgcaacg tgtggacgga acacgcggcc gggcttgtct
    13621 cccttccctt cccggtatcg gttcatggat tcggttagat gggaaaccgc catcagtacc
    13681 aggtcgtaat cccacacact ggccatgccg gccggccctg cggaaacctc tacgtgcccg
    13741 tctggaagct cgtagcggat cacctcgcca gctcgtcggt cacgcttcga cagacggaaa
    13801 acggccacgt ccatgatgct gcgactatcg cgggtgccca cgtcatagag catcggaacg
    13861 aaaaaatctg gttgctcgtc gcccttgggc ggcttcctaa tcgacggcgc accggctgcc
    13921 ggcggttgcc gggattcttt gcggattcga tcagcggccg cttgccacga ttcaccgggg
    13981 cgtgcttctg cctcgatgcg ttgccgctgg gcggcctgcg cggccttcaa cttctccacc
    14041 aggtcatcac ccagcgccgc gccgatttgt accgggccgg atggtttgcg accgctcacg
    14101 ccgattcctc gggcttgggg gttccagtgc cattgcaggg ccggcaggca acccagccgc
    14161 ttacgcctgg ccaaccgccc gttcctccac acatggggca ttccacggcg tcggtgcctg
    14221 gttgttcttg attttccatg ccgcctcctt tagccgctaa aattcatcta ctcatttatt
    14281 catttgctca tttactctgg tagctgcgcg atgtattcag atagcagctc ggtaatggtc
    14341 ttgccttggc gtaccgcgta catcttcagc ttggtgtgat cctccgccgg caactgaaag
    14401 ttgacccgct tcatggctgg cgtgtctgcc aggctggcca acgttgcagc cttgctgctg
    14461 cgtgcgctcg gacggccggc acttagcgtg tttgtgcttt tgctcatttt ctctttacct
    14521 cattaactca aatgagtttt gatttaattt cagcggccag cgcctggacc tcgcgggcag
    14581 cgtcgccctc gggttctgat tcaagaacgg ttgtgccggc ggcggcagtg cctgggtagc
    14641 tcacgcgctg cgtgatacgg gactcaagaa tgggcagctc gtacccggcc agcgcctcgg
    14701 caacctcacc gccgatgcgc gtgcctttga tcgcccgcga cacgacaaag gccgcttgta
    14761 gccttccatc cgtgacctca atgcgctgct taaccagctc caccaggtcg gcggtggccc
    14821 atatgtcgta agggcttggc tgcaccggaa tcagcacgaa gtcggctgcc ttgatcgcgg
    14881 acacagccaa gtccgccgcc tggggcgctc cgtcgatcac tacgaagtcg cgccggccga
    14941 tggccttcac gtcgcggtca atcgtcgggc ggtcgatgcc gacaacggtt agcggttgat
    15001 cttcccgcac ggccgcccaa tcgcgggcac tgccctgggg atcggaatcg actaacagaa
    15061 catcggcccc ggcgagttgc agggcgcggg ctagatgggt tgcgatggtc gtcttgcctg
    15121 acccgccttt ctggttaagt acagcgataa ccttcatgcg ttccccttgc gtatttgttt
    15181 atttactcat cgcatcatat acgcagcgac cgcatgacgc aagctgtttt actcaaatac
    15241 acatcacctt tttagacggc ggcgctcggt ttcttcagcg gccaagctgg ccggccaggc
    15301 cgccagcttg gcatcagaca aaccggccag gatttcatgc agccgcacgg ttgagacgtg
    15361 cgcgggcggc tcgaacacgt acccggccgc gatcatctcc gcctcgatct cttcggtaat
    15421 gaaaaacggt tcgtcctggc cgtcctggtg cggtttcatg cttgttcctc ttggcgttca
    15481 ttctcggcgg ccgccagggc gtcggcctcg gtcaatgcgt cctcacggaa ggcaccgcgc
    15541 cgcctggcct cggtgggcgt cacttcctcg ctgcgctcaa gtgcgcggta cagggtcgag
    15601 cgatgcacgc caagcagtgc agccgcctct ttcacggtgc ggccttcctg gtcgatcagc
    15661 tcgcgggcgt gcgcgatctg tgccggggtg agggtagggc gggggccaaa cttcacgcct
    15721 cgggccttgg cggcctcgcg cccgctccgg gtgcggtcga tgattaggga acgctcgaac
    15781 tcggcaatgc cggcgaacac ggtcaacacc atgcggccgg ccggcgtggt ggtgtcggcc
    15841 cacggctctg ccaggctacg caggcccgcg ccggcctcct ggatgcgctc ggcaatgtcc
    15901 agtaggtcgc gggtgctgcg ggccaggcgg tctagcctgg tcactgtcac aacgtcgcca
    15961 gggcgtaggt ggtcaagcat cctggccagc tccgggcggt cgcgcctggt gccggtgatc
    16021 ttctcggaaa acagcttggt gcagccggcc gcgtgcagtt cggcccgttg gttggtcaag
    16081 tcctggtcgt cggtgctgac gcgggcatag cccagcaggc cagcggcggc gctcttgttc
    16141 atggcgtaat gtctccggtt ctagtcgcaa gtattctact ttatgcgact aaaacacgcg
    16201 acaagaaaac gccaggaaaa gggcagggcg gcagcctgtc gcgtaactta ggacttgtgc
    16261 gacatgtcgt tttcagaaga cggctgcact gaacgtcaga agccgactgc actatagcag
    16321 cggaggggtt ggatcaaagt actttgatcc cgaggggaac cctgtggttg gcatgcacat
    16381 acaaatggac gaacggataa accttttcac gcccttttaa atatccgatt attctaa
//
